Addgene plasmid #229720: pGWB515_35S-HA-(ΔTP)DM3(Col-0) Q345R
Purpose: Stable transformation or transient expression of gene of interest in plants
Depositing lab: Eunyoung Chae. Depositing organization: National University of Singapore. Publication: Structural determinants of DANGEROUS MIX 3, an alpha/beta hydrolase that triggers NLR-mediated genetic incompatibility in plants. Wan WL, Kim G, Kim N, Tan YY, Watari M, Charoennit N, Lee RRQ, Phang IRK, Wang J, Liew YY, Hu D, Ng SK, Zhang Y, Jang IC, Song JJ, Chae E. Mol Cell. 2025 Jul 17;85(14):2776-2795.e8. doi: 10.1016/j.molcel.2025.06.021. PubMed 40680723.
Backbone
  Vector backbone: pGWB515
  Backbone manufacturer: Tsuyoshi Nakagawa (Addgene plasmid #74857)
  Vector type: Plant Expression
Growth in bacteria
  Bacterial resistance: Spectinomycin, 50 μg/mL
  Growth temperature: 37°C
  Growth strain: DH5alpha
  Copy number: High Copy
Gene/Insert
  Gene/Insert name: DM3(Col-0) (alt name: At3g61540)
  Species: A. thaliana (mustard weed)
  Mutation: amino acid 1-52 were deleted, Q345R
  Entrez Gene: AT3G61540 (a.k.a. AT3G61540)
  Cloning method: Gateway Cloning
Terms and licenses: Academic/Nonprofit Terms; Industry Terms: Not Available to Industry
Depositor comments: Please visit https://doi.org/10.1101/2024.10.28.620575 for bioRxiv preprint.
How to cite: pGWB515_35S-HA-(ΔTP)DM3(Col-0) Q345R was a gift from Eunyoung Chae (Addgene plasmid # 229720 ; http://n2t.net/addgene:229720 ; RRID:Addgene_229720)
