[The description below was written by a language model from this plasmid's Addgene catalogue record and pLannotate feature annotations shown in this document.]
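Description:
pGWB515_35S-HA-(ΔTP)DM3(Col-0) Q345R is a Gateway-derived binary T-DNA vector for Agrobacterium-mediated plant expression, built on the pGWB515 backbone. It carries a ColE1/pUC-type origin with a pBR322 bom site for propagation in E. coli. The pVS1 oriV, RepA and StaA functions allow replication and stable maintenance in Agrobacterium. Bacterial selection is by spectinomycin through the aadA (SmR) gene.

Between the nopaline-type right and left border repeats lie two plant cassettes. The expression cassette uses the CaMV 35S promoter to drive an N-terminal 3xHA epitope tag, followed by the insert flanked by attB1 and attB2 sites left by the Gateway LR reaction, and ends in a NOS terminator. The insert is Arabidopsis thaliana DM3 (DANGEROUS MIX 3, At3g61540) from the Col-0 accession. It lacks amino acids 1–52, which the "ΔTP" in the name suggests is a transit peptide, and carries the Q345R substitution. The automated annotation labels parts of this region as fragments resembling a bacterial proline iminopeptidase. These are homology hits, consistent with the associated publication's description of DM3 as an alpha/beta hydrolase. They are separated by unannotated gaps, and the record does not say why. The second cassette, in the opposite orientation, places a hygromycin phosphotransferase gene under the NOS promoter and terminator for selecting transformed plants. Residual lacZα, lac promoter and Tn5 transposase fragments are backbone remnants.

The stated purpose is stable transformation or transient expression in plants. The HA tag allows immunodetection of this DM3 variant. The linked publication concerns structural determinants of DM3 in triggering NLR-mediated genetic incompatibility.
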