Features (pLannotate 1.2.2; 29 found; start..end, strand, type, name):
     54..78      -  misc_feature   RB T-DNA repeat: right border repeat from nopaline C58 T-DNA
    144..298     -  CDS            lacZα (fragment): LacZα fragment of β-galactosidase; lacZ fragment
    301..321     -  misc_feature   MCS (fragment): pUC18/19 multiple cloning site
    812..1153    +  promoter       CaMV 35S promoter: strong constitutive promoter from cauliflower mosaic virus
   1196..1285    +  CDS            3xHA: three tandem HA epitope tags
   1307..1331    +  protein_bind   attB1: mutant version of attB; recombination site for the Gateway® BP reaction BP Clonase™
   1621..2298    +  CDS            pip (fragment): PIP_AERSO - Also known as pap. Experimental evidence at protein level: Swiss-Prot protein existence level 1. Higher activity toward long peptides. Acts on hydroxyproline beta-naphthylamide with almost as high an activity as on proline beta- naphthylamide. From Aeromonas sobria.
   3093..3221    +  CDS            pip (fragment): PIP_AERSO - Also known as pap. Experimental evidence at protein level: Swiss-Prot protein existence level 1. Higher activity toward long peptides. Acts on hydroxyproline beta-naphthylamide with almost as high an activity as on proline beta- naphthylamide. From Aeromonas sobria.
   3299..3457    +  CDS            pip (fragment): PIP_AERSO - Also known as pap. Experimental evidence at protein level: Swiss-Prot protein existence level 1. Higher activity toward long peptides. Acts on hydroxyproline beta-naphthylamide with almost as high an activity as on proline beta- naphthylamide. From Aeromonas sobria.
   3507..3531    -  protein_bind   attB2: mutant version of attB; recombination site for the Gateway® BP reaction BP Clonase™
   3557..3809    +  terminator     NOS terminator: nopaline synthase terminator and poly(A) signal
   3864..3886    -  protein_bind   lac operator (fragment): The lac repressor binds to the lac operator to inhibit transcription in E. coli. This inhibition can be relieved by adding lactose or isopropyl-β-D-thiogalactopyranoside (IPTG). lac repressor encoded by lacI
   3890..3920    -  promoter       lac promoter: promoter for the E. coli lac operon
   3935..3956    -  protein_bind   CAP binding site: CAP binding activates transcription in the presence of cAMP. E. coli catabolite activator protein
   3992..4244    -  terminator     NOS terminator: nopaline synthase terminator and poly(A) signal
   4395..5420    -  CDS            HygR: aminoglycoside phosphotransferase from E. coli; aph(4)-Ia; confers resistance to hygromycin
   5472..5651    -  promoter       NOS promoter: nopaline synthase promoter
   5731..6060    -  CDS            tnpA (fragment): TN5P_ECOLX - Also known as tnp. Experimental evidence at protein level: Swiss-Prot protein existence level 1. Mediates transposition of transposon Tn5 by a 'cut and paste' mechanism. First, the monomeric transposase binds the 19 bp inverted DNA repeats flanking the transposon. Then, dimerization of the DNA- bound transposase creates a synaptic DNA complex. After nicking of the first DNA strand, excision of the transposon proceeds through a series of intermediates. The transposase then mediates the insertion of the transposon at a new site by strand transfer. The activity of the wild- type tran
   6157..6181    -  misc_feature   LB T-DNA repeat: left border repeat from nopaline C58 T-DNA
   6440..6463    +  promoter       Pc promoter (fragment): intI1 (promoter lies within the coding sequence); class 1 integron promoter
   6639..6695    +  CDS            GmR (fragment): gentamycin acetyltransferase; aacC1; confers resistance to gentamycin
   6706..7493    +  CDS            SmR (fragment): aminoglycoside adenylyltransferase (Murphy, 1985); aadA; confers resistance to spectinomycin and streptomycin
   7739..8327    +  rep_origin     ori: high-copy-number ColE1/pMB1/pBR322/pUC origin of replication
   8513..8653    -  misc_feature   bom: basis of mobility region from pBR322
   8755..8794    -  CDS            rop (fragment): Rop protein, which maintains plasmids at low copy number; rop
   8997..9191    -  rep_origin     pVS1 oriV: origin of replication for the Pseudomonas plasmid pVS1 (Heeb et al., 2000)
   9257..10330   -  CDS            pVS1 RepA: replication protein from the Pseudomonas plasmid pVS1 (Heeb et al., 2000)
  10759..11388   -  CDS            pVS1 StaA: stability protein from the Pseudomonas plasmid pVS1 (Heeb et al., 2000)
  11948..12349   -  CDS            Y4CG_SINFN (fragment): Protein inferred from homology: Swiss-Prot protein existence level 3. From Sinorhizobium fredii (strain NBRC 101917 / NGR234).
>Addgene plasmid #229720 | pGWB515_35S-HA-(ΔTP)DM3(Col-0) Q345R | addgene full sequence | sequence record 478129 | Addgene NGS Result
TTTCACGCCCTTTTAAATATCCGATTATTCTAATAAACGCTCTTTTCTCTTAGGTTTACCCGCCAATATA
TCCTGTCAAACACTGATAGTTTAAACTGAAGGCGGGAAACGACAATCTGATCCAAGCTCAAGCTGCTCTA
GCATTCGCCATTCAGGCTGCGCAACTGTTGGGAAGGGCGATCGGTGCGGGCCTCTTCGCTATTACGCCAG
CTGGCGAAAGGGGGATGTGCTGCAAGGCGATTAAGTTGGGTAACGCCAGGGTTTTCCCAGTCACGACGTT
GTAAAACGACGGCCAGTGCCAAGCTTGCATGCCTGCAGGTCCCCAGATTAGCCTTTTCAATTTCAGAAAG
AATGCTAACCCACAGATGGTTAGAGAGGCTTACGCAGCAGGTCTCATCAAGACGATCTACCCGAGCAATA
ATCTCCAGGAAATCAAATACCTTCCCAAGAAGGTTAAAGATGCAGTCAAAAGATTCAGGACTAACTGCAT
CAAGAACACAGAGAAAGATATATTTCTCAAGATCAGAAGTACTATTCCAGTATGGACGATTCAAGGCTTG
CTTCACAAACCAAGGCAAGTAATAGAGATTGGAGTCTCTAAAAAGGTAGTTCCCACTGAATCAAAGGCCA
TGGAGTCAAAGATTCAAATAGAGGACCTAACAGAACTCGCCGTAAAGACTGGCGAACAGTTCATACAGAG
TCTCTTACGACTCAATGACAAGAAGAAAATCTTCGTCAACATGGTGGAGCACGACACACTTGTCTACTCC
AAAAATATCAAAGATACAGTCTCAGAAGACCAAAGGGCAATTGAGACTTTTCAACAAAGGGTAATATCCG
GAAACCTCCTCGGATTCCATTGCCCAGCTATCTGTCACTTTATTGTGAAGATAGTGGAAAAGGAAGGTGG
CTCCTACAAATGCCATCATTGCGATAAAGGAAAGGCCATCGTTGAAGATGCCTCTGCCGACAGTGGTCCC
AAAGATGGACCCCCACCCACGAGGAGCATCGTGGAAAAAGAAGACGTTCCAACCACGTCTTCAAAGCAAG
TGGATTGATGTGATATCTCCACTGACGTAAGGGATGACGCACAATCCCACTATCCTTCGCAAGACCCTTC
CTCTATATAAGGAAGTTCATTTCATTTGGAGAGAACACGGGGGACTCTAGAATGAGCGGGTTAATTAACA
TCTTTTACCCATACGATGTTCCTGACTATGCGGGCTATCCCTATGACGTCCCGGACTATGCAGGATCCTA
TCCATATGACGTTCCAGATTACGCTGCTCAGTGCAGCGCTGTTATCACAAGTTTGTACAAAAAAGCAGGC
TTTCGAATTCCAATGGAAGCGGGATCGGTTTACGTCGATGTAGCTGGGGAATCGAAGTCGGAGCATGTTA
CTGGGAAGTGGTTTTCGGTGCCGGAGCTCCGACTGCGTGACCACCGGTTCATAGTTCCTCTTGATTATTC
CAAAAGTTCTCCCAAAATTACCGTCTTTGCTCGAGAGATCGTTGCGGGTAACTTGAAATTTGGAGCTTTT
TGATTCAGAGCTCTTTCTGTGATTACGAAGCTAAAAGTTTGTGTCTTTTGTTTTTTGTAGTTGGGAAAGA
GGAGCAAGCAATGCCGTATTTATTGTATTTGCAAGGTGGTCCAGGATTTGAAGGTCCAAGGCCTAGTGAA
GCTAGTGGATGGATTCAAAGAGCTTGTGAAGAGTTTCGAGTGGTCTTACTCGATCAAGTATGATGCTTTC
ATAGTTTTATACTCTTCTCTGGACAGTTTTTTTAGTCTTTGTGTTGTTCTAATTTTGTTTGTCCTGCAGC
GAGGAACAGGCTTGTCCACTCCTTTAACATGTTCCTCTATGCTTCAATTCAAATCAGCAAAGGAATTAGC
TGATTATTTGGTTCACTTTCGAGCTGATAATATAGTTAAAGATGCTGAGTTTATTAGAGTTCGTCTTGTT
CCTAAGGCTGATCCTTGGACAATTTTGGGTCAGGTAATTTGTCTTTGTATTGTCTATTGGTCATCTTGCT
TCAGTTCTTGTCATTTGATTTTGTATTCATCTTTTTTTCTTCAAATCTACAGAGTTTCGGTGGCTTTTGT
GCACTTACATATCTGAGTTTTGCACCCGAAGGACTCAAACAAGTGCTAATAACTGGAGGAATTCCACCAA
TTGGTAAAGCATGTACAGCAGATGATGTATATGAAGCCGGTTTTGAACAAGTTGCTCGCCAAAATGAAAA
ATACTACAAGAGATTCCCTCAAGACATTGAGATTGTTCGTGAACTCGTAAATTACTTGGCTGAATCTGAA
GGTGGCGGGGTGAGGGATTACAACATTTGCTCAATCCACTGACCAGTTTAGTTTAGTTCCTTACTTGTCT
CTGTTTCTTTGTCTTTAGGTACCTCTCCCATCAGGAGGCATTCTTACTCCTAAGGGTCTTCAAACTCTTG
GTCTTTCTGGTTTAGGATCAAGTACTGGTTTTGAGCGCCTGCATTATATGTAAGAGTTTAGCTTAATTTT
TATCAACCACCTCACATGTTCTGTGTTAAATCTGGCCTTCTTAATTGATCATAGGTTGGAGAGAGTATGG
GATCCTATTTTAGTTACTGGAGCTCCAAAGTGTATTAGTCGGTTCTTCTTAAACGCTGTAAGAGACCCAC
AAAAATTTGTTGTTTTCTGTTCTCAGCTCAAATAAGGAATTCAATAGTCTGAGACATTTTATCGTTGCTG
CAGTTTGAGAGTTGGCATTCTTTTGATACAAATCCACTATATGCTCTTCTCCACGAGGCCATATACTGTG
AGGTATAGTCTCTTCAAATTTCTCATCTTTTTTTCTATTTCAGACAATTACTTCTTCTTGTTATCGTTTA
TGTTTAAATGGAAACTTTTTCAGGGTGCTTCATCAGGATGGTCTGCTCATAGATTACGGGATAAATATGA
GTACAAATTCGACGCAATGAAGGCAGTCAAAGAAAGTCAGCCTGTACTCTTCACAGGAGAGGTACAGGTT
TTGAGTATTTCTAATTGTATGGCTCATAGCTTGGATGATTGGTCCACATTGCTTAACTAAAATAGAATTT
GGATTTGTATAGATGATATTTCCATGGATGTTTGATGAAATTCATGCCTTGAAGCCATTTAAAGCTGCCG
CCGATCTTTTGGCCAAGAAAGAGGATTGGCCTCCATTATATGATGTTCCTAGATTGCAGAATAACAAGGT
CTGTTTCAGAATCTTGATCGTTCTTTCATATGGATCAAATAATTTTACTCTGTTTCACATGATTTCTTTT
TGTAGGTGCCTGTTGCTGCAGCGGTTTACTACGAAGATATGTATGTAAACTTCAAGCTGGTGACGGAAAC
AGCTTCTCATATATCGGGTATCAGACTTTGGGTAACGAATGAGTTTATGCATTCGGGTCTTCGTGATGCT
GGAAGACAAATTATTGATCATTTGTTGGGAATGATCAATGGGAAAAAGCCTCTCTTTTGACCGAATTCCT
ATCTAGACCCAGCTTTCTTGTACAAAGTGGTGATAACCTAGAGCTCGAATTTCCCCGATCGTTCAAACAT
TTGGCAATAAAGTTTCTTAAGATTGAATCCTGTTGCCGGTCTTGCGATGATTATCATATAATTTCTGTTG
AATTACGTTAAGCATGTAATAATTAACATGTAATGCATGACGTTATTTATGAGATGGGTTTTTATGATTA
GAGTCCCGCAATTATACATTTAATACGCGATAGAAAACAAAATATAGCGCGCAAACTAGGATAAATTATC
GCGCGCGGTGTCATCTATGTTACTAGATCGGGAATTGGTTCCGGAACCAATTCGTAATCATGTCATAGCT
GTTTCCTGTGTGAAATTGTTATCCGCTCACAATTCCACACAACATACGAGCCGGAAGCATAAAGTGTAAA
GCCTGGGGTGCCTAATGAGTGAGCTAACTCACATTAGGCTGAATTAGGCGCGCCTATTTCTATTAATTCC
CGATCTAGTAACATAGATGACACCGCGCGCGATAATTTATCCTAGTTTGCGCGCTATATTTTGTTTTCTA
TCGCGTATTAAATGTATAATTGCGGGACTCTAATCATAAAAACCCATCTCATAAATAACGTCATGCATTA
CATGTTAATTATTACATGCTTAACGTAATTCAACAGAAATTATATGATAATCATCGCAAGACCGGCAACA
GGATTCAATCTTAAGAAACTTTATTGCCAAATGTTTGAACGATCGGGGAAATTCGGGGGATCGATCCCGC
GAACTGTGGACGAGAACTGTGCCACCAAGCGTAAGGCCGTTCTCTCGCATTTGCCTTGCTAGGCTCGCGC
GAGTTGCTGGCTGAGGCGTTCTCGAAATCAGCTCTTGTTCGGTCGGCATCTACTCTATTCCTTTGCCCTC
GGACGAGTGCTGGGGCGTCGGTTTCCACTATCGGCGAGTACTTCTACACAGCCATCGGTCCAGACGGCCG
CGCTTCTGCGGGCGATTTGTGTACGCCCGACAGTCCCGGCTCCGGATCGGACGATTGCGTCGCATCGACC
CTGCGCCCAAGCTGCATCATCGAAATTGCCGTCAACCAAGCTCTGATAGAGTTGGTCAAGACCAATGCGG
AGCATATACGCCCGGAGCCGCGGCGATCCTGCAAGCTCCGGATGCCTCCGCTCGAAGTAGCGCGTCTGCT
GCTCCATACAAGCCAACCACGGCCTCCAGAAGAAGATGTTGGCGACCTCGTATTGGGAATCCCCGAACAT
CGCCTCGCTCCAGTCAATGACCGCTGTTATGCGGCCATTGTCCGTCAGGACATTGTTGGAGCCGAAATCC
GCGTGCACGAGGTGCCGGACTTCGGGGCAGTCCTCGGCCCAAAGCATCAGCTCATCGAGAGCCTGCGCGA
CGGACGCACTGACGGTGTCGTCCATCACAGTTTGCCAGTGATACACATGGGGATCAGCAATCGCGCATAT
GAAATCACGCCATGTAGTGTATTGACCGATTCCTTGCGGTCCGAATGGGCCGAACCCGCTCGTCTGGCTA
AGATCGGCCGCAGCGATCGCATCCATGGCCTCCGCGACCGGCTGCAGAACAGCGGGCAGTTCGGTTTCAG
GCAGGTCTTGCAACGTGACACCCTGTGCACGGCGGGAGATGCAATAGGTCAGGCTCTCGCTGAATGCCCC
AATGTCAAGCACTTCCGGAATCGGGAGCGCGGCCGATGCAAAGTGCCGATAAACATAACGATCTTTGTAG
AAACCATCGGCGCAGCTATTTACCCGCAGGACATATCCACGCCCTCCTACATCGAAGCTGAAAGCACGAG
ATTCTTCGCCCTCCGAGAGCTGCATCAGGTCGGAGACGCTGTCGAACTTTTCGATCAGAAACTTCTCGAC
AGACGTCGCGGTGAGTTCAGGCTTTTTCATATCTTATTGCCCCCCGGGATCAGATCTGGATTGAGAGTGA
ATATGAGACTCTAATTGGATACCGAGGGGAATTTATGGAACGTCAGTGGAGCATTTTTGACAAGAAATAT
TTGCTAGCTGATAGTGACCTTAGGCGACTTTTGAACGCGCAATAATGGTTTCTGACGTATGTGCTTAGCT
CATTAAACTCCAGAAACCCGCGGCTGAGTGGCTCCTTCAACGTTGCGGTTCTGTCAGTTCCAAACGTAAA
ACGGCTTGTCCCGCGTCATCGGCGGGGGTCATAACGTGACTCCCTTAATTCTCCGCTCATGATCTTGATC
CCCTGCGCCATCAGATCCTTGGCGGCAAGAAAGCCATCCAGTTTACTTTGCAGGGCTTCCCAACCTTACC
AGAGGGCGCCCCAGCTGGCAATTCCGGTTCGCTTGCTGTCCATAAAACCGCCCAGTCTAGCTATCGCCAT
GTAAGCCCACTGCAAGCTACCTGCTTTCTCTTTGCGCTTGCGTTTTCCCTTGTCCAGATAGCCCAGTAGC
TGACATTCATCCGGGGTCAGCACCGTTTCTGCGGACTGGCTTTCTACGTGTTCCGCTTCCTTTAGCAGCC
CTTGCGCCCTGAGTGCTTGCGGCAGCGTGAAGCTGATCCGTCGAGATTAATAGAAATAAATTCAGCCTAA
TTCGGCGTTAATTCAGTACATTAAAAACGTCCGCAATGTGTTATTAAGTTGTCTAAGCGTCAATTTGTTT
ACACCACAATATATCCTGCCACCAGCCAGCCAACAGCTCCCCGACCGGCAGCTCGGCACAAAATCACCAC
TCGATACAGGCAGCCCATCAGTCCGGGACGGCGTCAGCGGGAGAGCCGTTGTAAGGCGGCAGACTTTGCT
CATGTTACCGATGCTATTCGGAAGAACGGCAACTAAGCTGCCGGGTTTGAAACACGGATGATCTCGCGGA
GGGTAGCATGTTGATTGTAACGATGACAGAGCGTTGCTGCCTGTGATCAATTCGGGCACGAACCCAGTGG
ACATAAGCCTGTTCGGTTCGTAAGCTGTAATGCAAGTAGCGTATGCGCTCACGCAACTGGTCCAGAACCT
TGACCGAACGCAGCGGTGGTAACGGCGCAGTGGCGGTTTTCATGGCTTGTTATGACTGTTTTTTTGGGGT
ACAGTCTATGCCTCGGGCATCCAAGCAGCAAGCGCGTTACGCCGTGGGTCGATGTTTGATGTTATGGAGC
AGCAACGATGTTACGCAGCAGGGCAGTCGCCCTAAAACAAAGTTAAACATCATGGGGGAAGCGGTGATCG
CCGAAGTATCGACTCAACTATCAGAGGTAGTTGGCGTCATCGAGCGCCATCTCGAACCGACGTTGCTGGC
CGTACATTTGTACGGCTCCGCAGTGGATGGCGGCCTGAAGCCACACAGTGATATTGATTTGCTGGTTACG
GTGACCGTAAGGCTTGATGAAACAACGCGGCGAGCTTTGATCAACGACCTTTTGGAAACTTCGGCTTCCC
CTGGAGAGAGCGAGATTCTCCGCGCTGTAGAAGTCACCATTGTTGTGCACGACGACATCATTCCGTGGCG
TTATCCAGCTAAGCGCGAACTGCAATTTGGAGAATGGCAGCGCAATGACATTCTTGCAGGTATCTTCGAG
CCAGCCACGATCGACATTGATCTGGCTATCTTGCTGACAAAAGCAAGAGAACATAGCGTTGCCTTGGTAG
GTCCAGCGGCGGAGGAACTCTTTGATCCGGTTCCTGAACAGGATCTATTTGAGGCGCTAAATGAAACCTT
AACGCTATGGAACTCGCCGCCCGACTGGGCTGGCGATGAGCGAAATGTAGTGCTTACGTTGTCCCGCATT
TGGTACAGCGCAGTAACCGGCAAAATCGCGCCGAAGGATGTCGCTGCCGACTGGGCAATGGAGCGCCTGC
CGGCCCAGTATCAGCCCGTCATACTTGAAGCTAGACAGGCTTATCTTGGACAAGAAGAAGATCGCTTGGC
CTCGCGCGCAGATCAGTTGGAAGAATTTGTCCACTACGTGAAAGGCGAGATCACCAAGGTAGTCGGCAAA
TAATGTCTAGCTAGAAATTCGTTCAAGCCGACGCCGCTTCGCGGCGCGGCTTAACTCAAGCGTTAGATGC
ACTAAGCACATAATTGCTCACAGCCAAACTATCAGGTCAAGTCTGCTTTTATTATTTTTAAGCGTGCATA
ATAAGCCCTACACAAATTGGGAGATATATCATGCATGACCAAAATCCCTTAACGTGAGTTTTCGTTCCAC
TGAGCGTCAGACCCCGTAGAAAAGATCAAAGGATCTTCTTGAGATCCTTTTTTTCTGCGCGTAATCTGCT
GCTTGCAAACAAAAAAACCACCGCTACCAGCGGTGGTTTGTTTGCCGGATCAAGAGCTACCAACTCTTTT
TCCGAAGGTAACTGGCTTCAGCAGAGCGCAGATACCAAATACTGTCCTTCTAGTGTAGCCGTAGTTAGGC
CACCACTTCAAGAACTCTGTAGCACCGCCTACATACCTCGCTCTGCTAATCCTGTTACCAGTGGCTGCTG
CCAGTGGCGATAAGTCGTGTCTTACCGGGTTGGACTCAAGACGATAGTTACCGGATAAGGCGCAGCGGTC
GGGCTGAACGGGGGGTTCGTGCACACAGCCCAGCTTGGAGCGAACGACCTACACCGAACTGAGATACCTA
CAGCGTGAGCTATGAGAAAGCGCCACGCTTCCCGAAGGGAGAAAGGCGGACAGGTATCCGGTAAGCGGCA
GGGTCGGAACAGGAGAGCGCACGAGGGAGCTTCCAGGGGGAAACGCCTGGTATCTTTATAGTCCTGTCGG
GTTTCGCCACCTCTGACTTGAGCGTCGATTTTTGTGATGCTCGTCAGGGGGGCGGAGCCTATGGAAAAAC
GCCAGCAACGCGGCCTTTTTACGGTTCCTGGCCTTTTGCTGGCCTTTTGCTCACATGTTCTTTCCTGCGT
TATCCCCTGATTCTGTGGATAACCGTATTACCGCCTTTGAGTGAGCTGATACCGCTCGCCGCAGCCGAAC
GACCGAGCGCAGCGAGTCAGTGAGCGAGGAAGCGGAAGAGCGCCTGATGCGGTATTTTCTCCTTACGCAT
CTGTGCGGTATTTCACACCGCATATGGTGCACTCTCAGTACAATCTGCTCTGATGCCGCATAGTTAAGCC
AGTATACACTCCGCTATCGCTACGTGACTGGGTCATGGCTGCGCCCCGACACCCGCCAACACCCGCTGAC
GCGCCCTGACGGGCTTGTCTGCTCCCGGCATCCGCTTACAGACAAGCTGTGACCGTCTCCGGGAGCTGCA
TGTGTCAGAGGTTTTCACCGTCATCACCGAAACGCGCGAGGCAGGGTGCCTTGATGTGGGCGCCGGCGGT
CGAGTGGCGACGGCGCGGCTTGTCCGCGCCCTGGTAGATTGCCTGGCCGTAGGCCAGCCATTTTTGAGCG
GCCAGCGGCCGCGATAGGCCGACGCGAAGCGGCGGGGCGTAGGGAGCGCAGCGACCGAAGGGTAGGCGCT
TTTTGCAGCTCTTCGGCTGTGCGCTGGCCAGACAGTTATGCACAGGCCAGGCGGGTTTTAAGAGTTTTAA
TAAGTTTTAAAGAGTTTTAGGCGGAAAAATCGCCTTTTTTCTCTTTTATATCAGTCACTTACATGTGTGA
CCGGTTCCCAATGTACGGCTTTGGGTTCCCAATGTACGGGTTCCGGTTCCCAATGTACGGCTTTGGGTTC
CCAATGTACGTGCTATCCACAGGAAAGAGACCTTTTCGACCTTTTTCCCCTGCTAGGGCAATTTGCCCTA
GCATCTGCTCCGTACATTAGGAACCGGCGGATGCTTCGCCCTCGATCAGGTTGCGGTAGCGCATGACTAG
GATCGGGCCAGCCTGCCCCGCCTCCTCCTTCAAATCGTACTCCGGCAGGTCATTTGACCCGATCAGCTTG
CGCACGGTGAAACAGAACTTCTTGAACTCTCCGGCGCTGCCACTGCGTTCGTAGATCGTCTTGAACAACC
ATCTGGCTTCTGCCTTGCCTGCGGCGCGGCGTGCCAGGCGGTAGAGAAAACGGCCGATGCCGGGATCGAT
CAAAAAGTAATCGGGGTGAACCGTCAGCACGTCCGGGTTCTTGCCTTCTGTGATCTCGCGGTACATCCAA
TCAGCTAGCTCGATCTCGATGTACTCCGGCCGCCCGGTTTCGCTCTTTACGATCTTGTAGCGGCTAATCA
AGGCTTCACCCTCGGATACCGTCACCAGGCGGCCGTTCTTGGCCTTCTTCGTACGCTGCATGGCAACGTG
CGTGGTGTTTAACCGAATGCAGGTTTCTACCAGGTCGTCTTTCTGCTTTCCGCCATCGGCTCGCCGGCAG
AACTTGAGTACGTCCGCAACGTGTGGACGGAACACGCGGCCGGGCTTGTCTCCCTTCCCTTCCCGGTATC
GGTTCATGGATTCGGTTAGATGGGAAACCGCCATCAGTACCAGGTCGTAATCCCACACACTGGCCATGCC
GGCCGGCCCTGCGGAAACCTCTACGTGCCCGTCTGGAAGCTCGTAGCGGATCACCTCGCCAGCTCGTCGG
TCACGCTTCGACAGACGGAAAACGGCCACGTCCATGATGCTGCGACTATCGCGGGTGCCCACGTCATAGA
GCATCGGAACGAAAAAATCTGGTTGCTCGTCGCCCTTGGGCGGCTTCCTAATCGACGGCGCACCGGCTGC
CGGCGGTTGCCGGGATTCTTTGCGGATTCGATCAGCGGCCGCTTGCCACGATTCACCGGGGCGTGCTTCT
GCCTCGATGCGTTGCCGCTGGGCGGCCTGCGCGGCCTTCAACTTCTCCACCAGGTCATCACCCAGCGCCG
CGCCGATTTGTACCGGGCCGGATGGTTTGCGACCGCTCACGCCGATTCCTCGGGCTTGGGGGTTCCAGTG
CCATTGCAGGGCCGGCAGACAACCCAGCCGCTTACGCCTGGCCAACCGCCCGTTCCTCCACACATGGGGC
ATTCCACGGCGTCGGTGCCTGGTTGTTCTTGATTTTCCATGCCGCCTCCTTTAGCCGCTAAAATTCATCT
ACTCATTTATTCATTTGCTCATTTACTCTGGTAGCTGCGCGATGTATTCAGATAGCAGCTCGGTAATGGT
CTTGCCTTGGCGTACCGCGTACATCTTCAGCTTGGTGTGATCCTCCGCCGGCAACTGAAAGTTGACCCGC
TTCATGGCTGGCGTGTCTGCCAGGCTGGCCAACGTTGCAGCCTTGCTGCTGCGTGCGCTCGGACGGCCGG
CACTTAGCGTGTTTGTGCTTTTGCTCATTTTCTCTTTACCTCATTAACTCAAATGAGTTTTGATTTAATT
TCAGCGGCCAGCGCCTGGACCTCGCGGGCAGCGTCGCCCTCGGGTTCTGATTCAAGAACGGTTGTGCCGG
CGGCGGCAGTGCCTGGGTAGCTCACGCGCTGCGTGATACGGGACTCAAGAATGGGCAGCTCGTACCCGGC
CAGCGCCTCGGCAACCTCACCGCCGATGCGCGTGCCTTTGATCGCCCGCGACACGACAAAGGCCGCTTGT
AGCCTTCCATCCGTGACCTCAATGCGCTGCTTAACCAGCTCCACCAGGTCGGCGGTGGCCCATATGTCGT
AAGGGCTTGGCTGCACCGGAATCAGCACGAAGTCGGCTGCCTTGATCGCGGACACAGCCAAGTCCGCCGC
CTGGGGCGCTCCGTCGATCACTACGAAGTCGCGCCGGCCGATGGCCTTCACGTCGCGGTCAATCGTCGGG
CGGTCGATGCCGACAACGGTTAGCGGTTGATCTTCCCGCACGGCCGCCCAATCGCGGGCACTGCCCTGGG
GATCGGAATCGACTAACAGAACATCGGCCCCGGCGAGTTGCAGGGCGCGGGCTAGATGGGTTGCGATGGT
CGTCTTGCCTGACCCGCCTTTCTGGTTAAGTACAGCGATAACCTTCATGCGTTCCCCTTGCGTATTTGTT
TATTTACTCATCGCATCATATACGCAGCGACCGCATGACGCAAGCTGTTTTACTCAAATACACATCACCT
TTTTAGACGGCGGCGCTCGGTTTCTTCAGCGGCCAAGCTGGCCGGCCAGGCCGCCAGCTTGGCATCAGAC
AAACCGGCCAGGATTTCATGCAGCCGCACGGTTGAGACGTGCGCGGGCGGCTCGAACACGTACCCGGCCG
CGATCATCTCCGCCTCGATCTCTTCGGTAATGAAAAACGGTTCGTCCTGGCCGTCCTGGTGCGGTTTCAT
GCTTGTTCCTCTTGGCGTTCATTCTCGGCGGCCGCCAGGGCGTCGGCCTCGGTCAATGCGTCCTCACGGA
AGGCACCGCGCCGCCTGGCCTCGGTGGGCGTCACTTCCTCGCTGCGCTCAAGTGCGCGGTACAGGGTCGA
GCGATGCACGCCAAGCAGTGCAGCCGCCTCTTTCACGGTGCGGCCTTCCTGGTCGATCAGCTCGCGGGCG
TGCGCGATCTGTGCCGGGGTGAGGGTAGGGCGGGGGCCAAACTTCACGCCTCGGGCCTTGGCGGCCTCGC
GCCCGCTCCGGGTGCGGTCGATGATTAGGGAACGCTCGAACTCGGCAATGCCGGCGAACACGGTCAACAC
CATGCGGCCGGCCGGCGTGGTGGTGTCGGCCCACGGCTCTGCCAGGCTACGCAGGCCCGCGCCGGCCTCC
TGGATGCGCTCGGCAATGTCCAGTAGGTCGCGGGTGCTGCGGGCCAGGCGGTCTAGCCTGGTCACTGTCA
CAACGTCGCCAGGGCGTAGGTGGTCAAGCATCCTGGCCAGCTCCGGGCGGTCGCGCCTGGTGCCGGTGAT
CTTCTCGGAAAACAGCTTGGTGCAGCCGGCCGCGTGCAGTTCGGCCCGTTGGTTGGTCAAGTCCTGGTCG
TCGGTGCTGACGCGGGCATAGCCCAGCAGGCCAGCGGCGGCGCTCTTGTTCATGGCGTAATGTCTCCGGT
TCTAGTCGCAAGTATTCTACTTTATGCGACTAAAACACGCGACAAGAAAACGCCAGGAAAAGGGCAGGGC
GGCAGCCTGTCGCGTAACTTAGGACTTGTGCGACATGTCGTTTTCAGAAGACGGCTGCACTGAACGTCAG
AAGCCGACTGCACTATAGCAGCGGAGGGGTTGGATCAAAGTACTTTGATCCCGAGGGGAACCCTGTGGTT
GGCATGCACATACAAATGGACGAACGGATAAACCT
